>Addgene plasmid #239924 | LLP1002 | addgene full sequence | sequence record 486330 | Addgene NGS Result
GTGCCGAGGCACGAACCCAGTGGACATAAGCCTGTTCGGTTCGTAAGCTGTAATGCAAGTAGCGTATGCG
CTCACGCAACTGGTCCAGAACCTTGACCGAACGCAGCGGTGGTAACGGCGCAGTGGCGGTTTTCATGGCT
TGTTATGACTGTTTTTTTGGGGTACAGTCTATGCCTCGGGCATCCAAGCAGCAAGCGCGTTACGCCGTGG
GTCGATGTTTGATGTTATGGAGCAGCAACGATGTTACGCAGCAGGGCAGTCGCCCTAAAACAAAGTTAAA
CATCATGGGGGAAGCGGTGATCGCCGAAGTATCGACTCAACTATCAGAGGTAGTTGGCGTCATCGAGCGC
CATCTCGAACCGACGTTGCTGGCCGTACATTTGTACGGCTCCGCAGTGGATGGCGGCCTGAAGCCACACA
GCGATATTGATTTGCTGGTTACGGTGACCGTAAGGCTTGATGAAACAACGCGGCGAGCTTTGATCAACGA
CCTTTTGGAAACTTCGGCTTCCCCTGGAGAGAGCGAGATTCTCCGCGCTGTAGAAGTCACCATTGTTGTG
CACGACGACATCATTCCGTGGCGTTATCCAGCTAAGCGCGAACTGCAATTTGGAGAATGGCAGCGCAATG
ACATTCTTGCAGGTATCTTCGAGCCAGCCACGATCGACATTGATCTGGCTATCTTGCTGACAAAAGCAAG
AGAACATAGCGTTGCCTTGGTAGGTCCAGCGGCGGAGGAACTCTTTGATCCGGTTCCTGAACAGGATCTA
TTTGAGGCGCTAAATGAAACCTTAACGCTATGGAACTCGCCGCCCGACTGGGCTGGCGATGAGCGAAATG
TAGTGCTTACGTTGTCCCGCATTTGGTACAGCGCAGTAACCGGCAAAATCGCGCCGAAGGATGTCGCTGC
CGACTGGGCAATGGAGCGCCTGCCGGCCCAGTATCAGCCCGTCATACTTGAAGCTAGACAGGCTTATCTT
GGACAAGAAGAAGATCGCTTGGCCTCGCGCGCAGATCAGTTGGAAGAATTTGTCCATTACGTGAAAGGCG
AGATCACCAAGGTAGTCGGCAAATAATGTCTAGCTAGAAATTCGTTCAAGCCGACGCCGCTTCGCGGCGC
GGCTTAACTCAAGCGTTAGATGCACTAAGCACATAATTGCTCACAGCCAAACTATCAGGTCAAGTCTGCT
TTTATTATTTTTAAGCGTGCATAATAAGCCCTACACAAATTGGGAGATATATCATGCTGTCAGACCAAGT
TTACTCATATATACTTTAGATTGATTTAAAACTTCATTTTTAATTTAAAAGGATCTAGGTGAAGATCCTT
TTTGATAATCTCATGACCAAAATCCCTTAACGTGAGTTTTCGTTCCACTGAGCGTCAGACCCCGTAGAAA
AGATCAAAGGATCTTCTTGAGATCCTTTTTTTCTGCGCGTAATCTGCTGCTTGCAAACAAAAAAACCACC
GCTACCAGCGGTGGTTTGTTTGCCGGATCAAGAGCTACCAACTCTTTTTCCGAAGGTAACTGGCTTCAGC
AGAGCGCAGATACCAAATACTGTTCTTCTAGTGTAGCCGTAGTTAGGCCACCACTTCAAGAACTCTGTAG
CACCGCCTACATACCTCGCTCTGCTAATCCTGTTACCAGTGGCTGCTGCCAGTGGCGATAAGTCGTGTCT
TACCGGGTTGGACTCAAGACGATAGTTACCGGATAAGGCGCAGCGGTCGGGCTGAACGGGGGGTTCGTGC
ACACAGCCCAGCTTGGAGCGAACGACCTACACCGAACTGAGATACCTACAGCGTGAGCTATGAGAAAGCG
CCACGCTTCCCGAAGGGAGAAAGGCGGACAGGTATCCGGTAAGCGGCAGGGTCGGAACAGGAGAGCGCAC
GAGGGAGCTTCCAGGGGGAAACGCCTGGTATCTTTATAGTCCTGTCGGGTTTCGCCACCTCTGACTTGAG
CGTCGATTTTTGTGATGCTCGTCAGGGGGGCGGAGCCTATGGAAAAACGCCAGCAACGCGGCCTTTTTAC
GGTTCCTGCACTCTGTGGTCTCATACTGTTCACTGCCGTATAGGCAGACCACAACTGAGTCGAACCTGTT
TTAGAGCTAGAAATAGCAAGTTAAAATAAGGCTAGTCCGTTATCAACTTGAAAAAGTGGCACCGAGTCGG
TGCGTTCACTGCCGTATAGGCAGGCTTCGAGACCACGAA
Features (pLannotate 1.2.2; 5 found; start..end, strand, type, name):
     23..46      +  promoter       Pc promoter (fragment): intI1 (promoter lies within the coding sequence); class 1 integron promoter
    222..278     +  CDS            GmR (fragment): gentamycin acetyltransferase; aacC1; confers resistance to gentamycin
    289..1076    +  CDS            SmR (fragment): aminoglycoside adenylyltransferase (Murphy, 1985); aadA; confers resistance to spectinomycin and streptomycin
   1417..2005    +  rep_origin     ori: high-copy-number ColE1/pMB1/pBR322/pUC origin of replication
   2098..2173    +  misc_RNA       gRNA scaffold: guide RNA scaffold for the Streptococcus pyogenes CRISPR/Cas9 system
