[The description below was written by a language model from this plasmid's Addgene catalogue record and pLannotate feature annotations shown in this document.]
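Description:
LLP1002 is a small (about 2.2 kb) Level-0 part plasmid for Golden Gate modular cloning, built on the pAGM9121 backbone and classed as a synthetic biology vector. It is maintained in E. coli as a high-copy plasmid through a ColE1/pUC-type origin of replication and is selected with spectinomycin. The resistance comes from an aadA aminoglycoside adenylyltransferase gene (SmR), which also confers streptomycin resistance. The annotated fragments of a class 1 integron Pc promoter and of a gentamicin acetyltransferase gene just upstream are best read as remnants of the integron-derived cassette that carries and drives aadA. They are not functional markers in their own right.

The payload is a synthetic single guide RNA. The only annotated element in the insert region is the Streptococcus pyogenes Cas9 guide RNA scaffold, the structured portion of the sgRNA that is bound by Cas9 or its nuclease-dead derivatives. The record leaves the spacer (targeting) sequence unspecified, and no promoter or terminator for the sgRNA is annotated. This fits a Level-0 part, which supplies a single basic module to be combined with separate regulatory parts into a transcription unit at the next assembly level. The specific cloning sites and flanking overhangs are not recorded.

According to the catalogue entry, this sgRNA is compatible with two synthetic promoters, TCTP-SynPro-09 and CaMV 35S-SynPro-10, which suggests that its guide is matched to target sites in them. The plasmid comes from work on CRISPR interference-based gene circuits for controlling gene expression in plants, where it serves as a reusable building block for sgRNA expression units that regulate those promoters.
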