Addgene plasmid #239924: LLP1002
Purpose: sgRNA compatible with TCTP-SynPro-09 and CaMV 35S-SynPro-10 as Level-0 part (Golden Gate cloning)
Depositing lab: Ryan Lister. Depositing organization: University of Western Australia. Publication: CRISPRi-based circuits to control gene expression in plants. Khan MA, Herring G, Zhu JY, Oliva M, Fourie E, Johnston B, Zhang Z, Potter J, Pineda L, Pflueger J, Swain T, Pflueger C, Lloyd JPB, Secco D, Small I, Kidd BN, Lister R. Nat Biotechnol. 2025 Mar;43(3):416-430. doi: 10.1038/s41587-024-02236-w. Epub 2024 May 20. PubMed 38769424.
Backbone
  Vector backbone: pAGM9121
  Vector type: Synthetic Biology
Growth in bacteria
  Bacterial resistance: Spectinomycin, 50 μg/mL
  Growth temperature: 30°C
  Growth strain: DH5alpha
  Copy number: High Copy
Gene/Insert
  Gene/Insert name: sgRNA
  gRNA/shRNA sequence: Unspecified
  Species: Synthetic
  Mutation: N/A
  Cloning method: Restriction Enzyme; 5′ cloning site Unknown (unknown if destroyed)
Terms and licenses: Academic/Nonprofit Terms; Industry Terms: Not Available to Industry
How to cite: LLP1002 was a gift from Ryan Lister (Addgene plasmid # 239924 ; http://n2t.net/addgene:239924 ; RRID:Addgene_239924)
